>Addgene plasmid #76134 | BAZ1B gRNA (BRDN0001147144) | addgene full sequence | sequence record 185252 | Addgene Assembled Sequence
CCCGGGTGCAAAGATGGATAAAGTTTTAAACAGAGAGGAATCTTTGCAGCTAATGGACCTTCTAGGTCTT
GAAAGGAGTGGGAATTGGCTCCGGTGCCCGTCAGTGGGCAGAGCGCACATCGCCCACAGTCCCCGAGAAG
TTGGGGGGAGGGGTCGGCAATTGATCCGGTGCCTAGAGAAGGTGGCGCGGGGTAAACTGGGAAAGTGATG
TCGTGTACTGGCTCCGCCTTTTTCCCGAGGGTGGGGGAGAACCGTATATAAGTGCAGTAGTCGCCGTGAA
CGTTCTTTTTCGCAACGGGTTTGCCGCCAGAACACAGGTAAGTGCCGTGTGTGGTTCCCGCGGGCCTGGC
CTCTTTACGGGTTATGGCCCTTGCGTGCCTTGAATTACTTCCACCTGGCTGCAGTACGTGATTCTTGATC
CCGAGCTTCGGGTTGGAAGTGGGTGGGAGAGTTCGAGGCCTTGCGCTTAAGGAGCCCCTTCGCCTCGTGC
TTGAGTTGAGGCCTGGCCTGGGCGCTGGGGCCGCCGCGTGCGAATCTGGTGGCACCTTCGCGCCTGTCTC
GCTGCTTTCGATAAGTCTCTAGCCATTTAAAATTTTTGATGACCTGCTGCGACGCTTTTTTTCTGGCAAG
ATAGTCTTGTAAATGCGGGCCAAGATCTGCACACTGGTATTTCGGTTTTTGGGGCCGCGGGCGGCGACGG
GGCCCGTGCGTCCCAGCGCACATGTTCGGCGAGGCGGGGCCTGCGAGCGCGGCCACCGAGAATCGGACGG
GGGTAGTCTCAAGCTGGCCGGCCTGCTCTGGTGCCTGGCCTCGCGCCGCCGTGTATCGCCCCGCCCTGGG
CGGCAAGGCTGGCCCGGTCGGCACCAGTTGCGTGAGCGGAAAGATGGCCGCTTCCCGGCCCTGCTGCAGG
GAGCTCAAAATGGAGGACGCGGCGCTCGGGAGAGCGGGCGGGTGAGTCACCCACACAAAGGAAAAGGGCC
TTTCCGTCCTCAGCCGTCGCTTCATGTGACTCCACGGAGTACCGGGCGCCGTCCAGGCACCTCGATTAGT
TCTCGAGCTTTTGGAGTACGTCGTCTTTAGGTTGGGGGGAGGGGTTTTATGCGATGGAGTTTCCCCACAC
TGAGTGGGTGGAGACTGAAGTTAGGCCAGCTTGGCACTTGATGTAATTCTCCTTGGAATTTGCCCTTTTT
GAGTTTGGATCTTGGTTCATTCTCAAGCCTCAGACAGTGGTTCAAAGTTTTTTTCTTCCATTTCAGGTGT
CGTGACGTACGGCCACCATGACCGAGTACAAGCCCACGGTGCGCCTCGCCACCCGCGACGACGTCCCCAG
GGCCGTACGCACCCTCGCCGCCGCGTTCGCCGACTACCCCGCCACGCGCCACACCGTCGATCCGGACCGC
CACATCGAGCGGGTCACCGAGCTGCAAGAACTCTTCCTCACGCGCGTCGGGCTCGACATCGGCAAGGTGT
GGGTCGCGGACGACGGCGCCGCCGTGGCGGTCTGGACCACGCCGGAGAGCGTCGAAGCGGGGGCGGTGTT
CGCCGAGATCGGCCCGCGCATGGCCGAGTTGAGCGGTTCCCGGCTGGCCGCGCAGCAACAGATGGAAGGC
CTCCTGGCGCCGCACCGGCCCAAGGAGCCCGCGTGGTTCCTGGCCACCGTCGGAGTCTCGCCCGACCACC
AGGGCAAGGGTCTGGGCAGCGCCGTCGTGCTCCCCGGAGTGGAGGCGGCCGAGCGCGCCGGGGTGCCCGC
CTTCCTGGAGACCTCCGCGCCCCGCAACCTCCCCTTCTACGAGCGGCTCGGCTTCACCGTCACCGCCGAC
GTCGAGGTGCCCGAAGGACCGCGCACCTGGTGCATGACCCGCAAGCCCGGTGCCTGAACGCGTTAAGTCG
ACAATCAACCTCTGGATTACAAAATTTGTGAAAGATTGACTGGTATTCTTAACTATGTTGCTCCTTTTAC
GCTATGTGGATACGCTGCTTTAATGCCTTTGTATCATGCTATTGCTTCCCGTATGGCTTTCATTTTCTCC
TCCTTGTATAAATCCTGGTTGCTGTCTCTTTATGAGGAGTTGTGGCCCGTTGTCAGGCAACGTGGCGTGG
TGTGCACTGTGTTTGCTGACGCAACCCCCACTGGTTGGGGCATTGCCACCACCTGTCAGCTCCTTTCCGG
GACTTTCGCTTTCCCCCTCCCTATTGCCACGGCGGAACTCATCGCCGCCTGCCTTGCCCGCTGCTGGACA
GGGGCTCGGCTGTTGGGCACTGACAATTCCGTGGTGTTGTCGGGGAAATCATCGTCCTTTCCTTGGCTGC
TCGCCTGTGTTGCCACCTGGATTCTGCGCGGGACGTCCTTCTGCTACGTCCCTTCGGCCCTCAATCCAGC
GGACCTTCCTTCCCGCGGCCTGCTGCCGGCTCTGCGGCCTCTTCCGCGTCTTCGCCTTCGCCCTCAGACG
AGTCGGATCTCCCTTTGGGCCGCCTCCCCGCGTCGACTTTAAGACCAATGACTTACAAGGCAGCTGTAGA
TCTTAGCCACTTTTTAAAAGAAAAGGGGGGACTGGAAGGGCTAATTCACTCCCAACGAAGACAAGATCTG
CTTTTTGCTTGTACTGGGTCTCTCTGGTTAGACCAGATCTGAGCCTGGGAGCTCTCTGGCTAACTAGGGA
ACCCACTGCTTAAGCCTCAATAAAGCTTGCCTTGAGTGCTTCAAGTAGTGTGTGCCCGTCTGTTGTGTGA
CTCTGGTAACTAGAGATCCCTCAGACCCTTTTAGTCAGTGTGGAAAATCTCTAGCAGTACGTATAGTAGT
TCATGTCATCTTATTATTCAGTATTTATAACTTGCAAAGAAATGAATATCAGAGAGTGAGAGGAACTTGT
TTATTGCAGCTTATAATGGTTACAAATAAAGCAATAGCATCACAAATTTCACAAATAAAGCATTTTTTTC
ACTGCATTCTAGTTGTGGTTTGTCCAAACTCATCAATGTATCTTATCATGTCTGGCTCTAGCTATCCCGC
CCCTAACTCCGCCCATCCCGCCCCTAACTCCGCCCAGTTCCGCCCATTCTCCGCCCCATGGCTGACTAAT
TTTTTTTATTTATGCAGAGGCCGAGGCCGCCTCGGCCTCTGAGCTATTCCAGAAGTAGTGAGGAGGCTTT
TTTGGAGGCCTAGGGACGTACCCAATTCGCCCTATAGTGAGTCGTATTACGCGCGCTCACTGGCCGTCGT
TTTACAACGTCGTGACTGGGAAAACCCTGGCGTTACCCAACTTAATCGCCTTGCAGCACATCCCCCTTTC
GCCAGCTGGCGTAATAGCGAAGAGGCCCGCACCGATCGCCCTTCCCAACAGTTGCGCAGCCTGAATGGCG
AATGGG
[124 nt withheld, positions 3367-3490]
C
[91 nt withheld, positions 3492-3582]
A
[49 nt withheld, positions 3584-3632]
CCTTTGACGTTGGAGTCCACGTTCTTT
[37 nt withheld, positions 3660-3696]
ACCCTATCTCGGTCTATTCTTTTGATTTATAAGGGATTTTGCCGATTTCGGCCTATTGGTTAAAAAATGA
GCTGATTTAACAAAAATTTAACGCGAATTTTAACAAAATATTAACGCTTACAATTTAGGTGGCACTTTTC
GGGGAAATGTGCGCGGAACCCCTATTTGTTTATTTTTCTAAATACATTCAAATATGTATCCGCTCATGAG
ACAATAACCCTGATAAATGCTTCAATAATATTGAAAAAGGAAGAGTATGAGTATTCAACATTTCCGTGTC
GCCCTTATTCCCTTTTTTGCGGCATTTTGCCTTCCTGTTTTTGCTCACCCAGAAACGCTGGTGAAAGTAA
AAGATGCTGAAGATCAGTTGGGTGCACGAGTGGGTTACATCGAACTGGATCTCAACAGCGGTAAGATCCT
TGAGAGTTTTCGCCCCGAAGAACGTTTTCCAATGATGAGCACTTTTAAAGTTCTGCTATGTGGCGCGGTA
TTATCCCGTATTGACGCCGGGCAAGAGCAACTCGGTCGCCGCATACACTATTCTCAGAATGACTTGGTTG
AGTACTCACCAGTCACAGAAAAGCATCTTACGGATGGCATGACAGTAAGAGAATTATGCAGTGCTGCCAT
AACCATGAGTGATAACACTGCGGCCAACTTACTTCTGACAACGATCGGAGGACCGAAGGAGCTAACCGCT
TTTTTGCACAACATGGGGGATCATGTAACTCGCCTTGATCGTTGGGAACCGGAGCTGAATGAAGCCATAC
CAAACGACGAGCGTGACACCACGATGCCTGTAGCAATGGCAACAACGTTGCGCAAACTATTAACTGGCGA
ACTACTTACTCTAGCTTCCCGGCAACAATTAATAGACTGGATGGAGGCGGATAAAGTTGCAGGACCACTT
CTGCGCTCGGCCCTTCCGGCTGGCTGGTTTATTGCTGATAAATCTGGAGCCGGTGAGCGTGGGTCTCGCG
GTATCATTGCAGCACTGGGGCCAGATGGTAAGCCCTCCCGTATCGTAGTTATCTACACGACGGGGAGTCA
GGCAACTATGGATGAACGAAATAGACAGATCGCTGAGATAGGTGCCTCACTGATTAAGCATTGGTAACTG
TCAGACCAAGTTTACTCATATATACTTTAGATTGATTTAAAACTTCATTTTTAATTTAAAAGGATCTAGG
TGAAGATCCTTTTTGATAATCTCATGACCAAAATCCCTTAACGTGAGTTTTCGTTCCACTGAGCGTCAGA
CCCCGTAGAAAAGATCAAAGGATCTTCTTGAGATCCTTTTTTTCTGCGCGTAATCTGCTGCTTGCAAACA
AAAAAACCACCGCTACCAGCGGTGGTTTGTTTGCCGGATCAAGAGCTACCAACTCTTTTTCCGAAGGTAA
CTGGCTTCAGCAGAGCGCAGATACCAAATACTGTTCTTCTAGTGTAGCCGTAGTTAGGCCACCACTTCAA
GAACTCTGTAGCACCGCCTACATACCTCGCTCTGCTAATCCTGTTACCAGTGGCTGCTGCCAGTGGCGAT
AAGTCGTGTCTTACCGGGTTGGACTCAAGACGATAGTTACCGGATAAGGCGCAGCGGTCGGGCTGAACGG
GGGGTTCGTGCACACAGCCCAGCTTGGAGCGAACGACCTACACCGAACTGAGATACCTACAGCGTGAGCT
ATGAGAAAGCGCCACGCTTCCCGAAGGGAGAAAGGCGGACAGGTATCCGGTAAGCGGCAGGGTCGGAACA
GGAGAGCGCACGAGGGAGCTTCCAGGGGGAAACGCCTGGTATCTTTATAGTCCTGTCGGGTTTCGCCACC
TCTGACTTGAGCGTCGATTTTTGTGATGCTCGTCAGGGGGGCGGAGCCTATGGAAAAACGCCAGCAACGC
GGCCTTTTTACGGTTCCTGGCCTTTTGCTGGCCTTTTGCTCACATGTTCTTTCCTGCGTTATCCCCTGAT
TCTGTGGATAACCGTATTACCGCCTTTGAGTGAGCTGATACCGCTCGCCGCAGCCGAACGACCGAGCGCA
GCGAGTCAGTGAGCGAGGAAGCGGAAGAGCGCCCAATACGCAAACCGCCTCTCCCCGCGCGTTGGCCGAT
TCATTAATGCAGCTGGCACGACAGGTTTCCCGACTGGAAAGCGGGCAGTGAGCGCAACGCAATTAATGTG
AGTTAGCTCACTCATTAGGCACCCCAGGCTTTACACTTTATGCTTCCGGCTCGTATGTTGTGTGGAATTG
TGAGCGGATAACAATTTCACACAGGAAACAGCTATGACCATGATTACGCCAAGCGCGCAATTAACCCTCA
CTAAAGGGAACAAAAGCTGGAGCTGCAAGCTTAATGTAGTCTTATGCAATACTCTTGTAGTCTTGCAACA
TGGTAACGATGAGTTAGCAACATGCCTTACAAGGAGAGAAAAAGCACCGTGCATGCCGATTGGTGGAAGT
AAGGTGGTACGATCGTGCCTTATTAGGAAGGCAACAGACGGGTCTGACATGGATTGGACGAACCACTGAA
TTGCCGCATTGCAGAGATATTGTATTTAAGTGCCTAGCTCGATACATAAACGGGTCTCTCTGGTTAGACC
AGATCTGAGCCTGGGAGCTCTCTGGCTAACTAGGGAACCCACTGCTTAAGCCTCAATAAAGCTTGCCTTG
AGTGCTTCAAGTAGTGTGTGCCCGTCTGTTGTGTGACTCTGGTAACTAGAGATCCCTCAGACCCTTTTAG
TCAGTGTGGAAAATCTCTAGCAGTGGCGCCCGAACAGGGACTTGAAAGCGAAAGGGAAACCAGAGGAGCT
CTCTCGACGCAGGACTCGGCTTGCTGAAGCGCGCACGGCAAGAGGCGAGGGGCGGCGACTGGTGAGTACG
CCAAAAATTTTGACTAGCGGAGGCTAGAAGGAGAGAGATGGGTGCGAGAGCGTCAGTATTAAGCGGGGGA
GAATTAGATCGCGATGGGAAAAAATTCGGTTAAGGCCAGGGGGAAAGAAAAAATATAAATTAAAACATAT
AGTATGGGCAAGCAGGGAGCTAGAACGATTCGCAGTTAATCCTGGCCTGTTAGAAACATCAGAAGGCTGT
AGACAAATACTGGGACAGCTACAACCATCCCTTCAGACAGGATCAGAAGAACTTAGATCATTATATAATA
CAGTAGCAACCCTCTATTGTGTGCATCAAAGGATAGAGATAAAAGACACCAAGGAAGCTTTAGACAAGAT
AGAGGAAGAGCAAAACAAAAGTAAGACCACCGCACAGCAAGCGGCCGCTGATCTTCAGACCTGGAGGAGG
AGATATGAGGGACAATTGGAGAAGTGAATTATATAAATATAAAGTAGTAAAAATTGAACCATTAGGAGTA
GCACCCACCAAGGCAAAGAGAAGAGTGGTGCAGAGAGAAAAAAGAGCAGTGGGAATAGGAGCTTTGTTCC
TTGGGTTCTTGGGAGCAGCAGGAAGCACTATGGGCGCAGCGTCAATGACGCTGACGGTACAGGCCAGACA
ATTATTGTCTGGTATAGTGCAGCAGCAGAACAATTTGCTGAGGGCTATTGAGGCGCAACAGCATCTGTTG
CAACTCACAGTCTGGGGCATCAAGCAGCTCCAGGCAAGAATCCTGGCTGTGGAAAGATACCTAAAGGATC
AACAGCTCCTGGGGATTTGGGGTTGCTCTGGAAAACTCATTTGCACCACTGCTGTGCCTTGGAATGCTAG
TTGGAGTAATAAATCTCTGGAACAGATTTGGAATCACACGACCTGGATGGAGTGGGACAGAGAAATTAAC
AATTACACAAGCTTAATACACTCCTTAATTGAAGAATCGCAAAACCAGCAAGAAAAGAATGAACAAGAAT
TATTGGAATTAGATAAATGGGCAAGTTTGTGGAATTGGTTTAACATAACAAATTGGCTGTGGTATATAAA
ATTATTCATAATGATAGTAGGAGGCTTGGTAGGTTTAAGAATAGTTTTTGCTGTACTTTCTATAGTGAAT
AGAGTTAGGCAGGGATATTCACCATTATCGTTTCAGACCCACCTCCCAACCCCGAGGGGACCCAGAGAGG
GCCTATTTCCCATGATTCCTTCATATTTGCATATACGATACAAGGCTGTTAGAGAGATAATTAGAATTAA
TTTGACTGTAAACACAAAGATATTAGTACAAAATACGTGACGTAGAAAGTAATAATTTCTTGGGTAGTTT
GCAGTTTTAAAATTATGTTTTAAAATGGACTATCATATGCTTACCGTAACTTGAAAGTATTTCGATTTCT
TGGCTTTATATATCTTGTGGAAAGGACGAAACACCGATCATGACCAAATATGCTGTGTTTTAGAGCTAGA
AATAGCAAGTTAAAATAAGGCTAGTCCGTTATCAACTTGAAAAAGTGGCACCGAGTCGGTGCTTTTTTAA
GCTTGGCGTAACTAGATCTTGAGACAAATGGCAGTATTCATCCACAATTTTAAAAGAAAAGGGGGGATTG
GGGGGTACAGTGCAGGGGAAAGAATAGTAGACATAATAGCAACAGACATACAAACTAAAGAATTACAAAA
ACAAATTACAAAAATTCAAAATTTTCGGGTTTATTACAGGGACAGCAGAGATCCACTTTGGCGCCGGCTC
GAGGGGG
Features (pLannotate 1.2.2; 29 found; start..end, strand, type, name):
     14..80      +  CDS            small t antigen (fragment): SV40 (simian virus 40) small t antigen
    106..317     +  promoter       EF-1α core promoter: core promoter for human elongation factor EF-1α
    318..1256    +  intron         EF-1α intron A: intron upstream of the start codon of human EF-1α
   1278..1877    +  CDS            PuroR (fragment): puromycin N-acetyltransferase; pac from Streptomyces; confers resistance to puromycin
   1893..2481    +  misc_feature   WPRE: woodchuck hepatitis virus posttranscriptional regulatory element
   2532..2551    +  misc_feature   cPPT/CTS (fragment): central polypurine tract and central termination sequence of HIV-1
   2553..2786    +  LTR            3' LTR (ΔU3): self-inactivating 3' long terminal repeat (LTR) from HIV-1
   2864..2985    +  polyA_signal   SV40 poly(A) signal: SV40 polyadenylation signal
   3025..3160    +  rep_origin     SV40 ori: SV40 origin of replication
   3181..3199    -  promoter       T7 promoter: promoter for bacteriophage T7 RNA polymerase
   3207..3362    +  CDS            lacZα (fragment): LacZα fragment of β-galactosidase; lacZ fragment
   3367..3795    +  rep_origin     f1 ori (sequence partly withheld): f1 bacteriophage origin of replication; arrow indicates direction of (+) strand synthesis
   3848..3952    +  promoter       AmpR promoter: bla
   3953..4813    +  CDS            AmpR: β-lactamase; bla; confers resistance to ampicillin, carbenicillin, and related antibiotics
   4984..5572    +  rep_origin     ori: high-copy-number ColE1/pMB1/pBR322/pUC origin of replication
   5755..5847    +  CDS            lacI (fragment): lac repressor; lacI; The lac repressor binds to the lac operator to inhibit transcription in E. coli. This inhibition can be relieved by adding lactose or isopropyl-β-D-thiogalactopyranoside (IPTG).
   5860..5881    +  protein_bind   CAP binding site: CAP binding activates transcription in the presence of cAMP. E. coli catabolite activator protein
   5896..5926    +  promoter       lac promoter: promoter for the E. coli lac operon
   5934..5950    +  protein_bind   lac operator: The lac repressor binds to the lac operator to inhibit transcription in E. coli. This inhibition can be relieved by adding lactose or isopropyl-β-D-thiogalactopyranoside (IPTG). lac repressor encoded by lacI
   5995..6013    +  promoter       T3 promoter: promoter for bacteriophage T3 RNA polymerase
   6041..6267    +  promoter       RSV promoter: Rous sarcoma virus enhancer/promoter
   6268..6448    +  LTR            5' LTR (truncated): truncated 5' long terminal repeat (LTR) from HIV-1
   6495..6620    +  misc_feature   HIV-1 Ψ: packaging signal of human immunodeficiency virus type 1
   6604..6967    +  CDS            HIV-1 gag (fragment): gag protein from human immunodeficiency virus 1; gag
   7113..7346    +  misc_feature   RRE: The Rev response element (RRE) of HIV-1 allows for Rev-dependent mRNA export from the nucleus to the cytoplasm.
   7723..7749    +  CDS            Rev (fragment): human immunodeficiency virus 1 (HIV-1) Rev protein; rev; enhances nuclear export of unspliced and incompletely spliced viral mRNAs
   7753..7993    +  promoter       U6 promoter: RNA polymerase III promoter for human U6 snRNA
   8023..8098    +  misc_RNA       gRNA scaffold: guide RNA scaffold for the Streptococcus pyogenes CRISPR/Cas9 system
   8154..8271    +  misc_feature   cPPT/CTS: central polypurine tract and central termination sequence of HIV-1
