[The description below was written by a language model from this plasmid's Addgene catalogue record and pLannotate feature annotations shown in this document.]
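Description:
BAZ1B gRNA (BRDN0001147144) is a third-generation lentiviral CRISPR guide plasmid built on the lentiGuide-Puro backbone. It expresses a single guide RNA against human BAZ1B (also known as WSTF, WBSCR9 or WBSCR10), designed against the reference transcript NM_032408.3. In bacteria the 8.3 kb plasmid is maintained at high copy from a ColE1/pUC-type origin and selected with ampicillin through the β-lactamase gene. An f1 origin, an SV40 origin and poly(A) signal, and remnants of lac, T7 and T3 elements are carried over from the parental backbone.

The lentiviral transfer cassette begins with an RSV promoter fused to a truncated HIV-1 5' LTR, which makes genomic RNA transcription in packaging cells Tat-independent. It continues through the Ψ packaging signal with a gag fragment, the Rev response element and a cPPT/CTS, and it ends in a ΔU3 self-inactivating 3' LTR. Within this unit the human U6 RNA polymerase III promoter drives the 20-nucleotide BAZ1B spacer joined to the Streptococcus pyogenes Cas9 gRNA scaffold. Downstream, an EF-1α core promoter with its intron A drives puromycin N-acetyltransferase, followed by a WPRE to enhance transcript expression, so transduced mammalian cells can be selected with puromycin.

The plasmid does not encode Cas9. It is meant to be used with a separate Cas9 vector such as lentiCas9-Blast, or in cell lines that already express Cas9, to disrupt BAZ1B. The guide belongs to a human kinome gRNA collection produced alongside work on optimized sgRNA design rules for higher on-target activity and fewer off-target effects.
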