Addgene plasmid #76134: BAZ1B gRNA (BRDN0001147144)
Purpose: 3rd generation lentiviral gRNA plasmid targeting human BAZ1B
Depositing lab: John Doench & David Root. Depositing organization: Broad Institute. Publication: Optimized sgRNA design to maximize activity and minimize off-target effects of CRISPR-Cas9. Doench JG, Fusi N, Sullender M, Hegde M, Vaimberg EW, Donovan KF, Smith I, Tothova Z, Wilen C, Orchard R, Virgin HW, Listgarten J, Root DE. Nat Biotechnol. 2016 Jan 18. doi: 10.1038/nbt.3437. PubMed 26780180.
Backbone
  Vector backbone: lentiGuide-Puro
  Backbone manufacturer: Zhang Lab (Addgene plasmid # 52963)
  Vector type: Mammalian Expression, Lentiviral, CRISPR
  Selectable markers: Puromycin
Growth in bacteria
  Bacterial resistance: Ampicillin, 100 μg/mL
  Growth temperature: 37°C
  Growth strain: DH5alpha
  Copy number: High Copy
Gene/Insert
  Gene/Insert name: BAZ1B (alt names: BAZ1B; NM_032408.3)
  gRNA/shRNA sequence: ATCATGACCAAATATGCTGT
  Species: H. sapiens (human)
  Entrez Gene: BAZ1B (a.k.a. WBSCR10, WBSCR9, WSTF)
  Promoter: hU6
  Cloning method: Unknown
  Sequencing primers: 5′ U6-F; 3′ pS2-R
Terms and licenses: Academic/Nonprofit Terms; Industry Terms: Not Available to Industry
Depositor comments: The gRNA was designed to target the following Genbank reference sequence(s): NM_032408.3. Note that this plasmid does NOT contain Cas9. It should be used in conjunction with lentiCas9-Blast (Addgene #52962) or otherwise with cell lines already expressing Cas9. Browse the full kinome gRNA library at http://www.addgene.org/pooled-library/broadgpp-human-kinome/ or visit http://www.broadinstitute.org/rnai/public/ for detailed protocols and information.
How to cite: BAZ1B gRNA (BRDN0001147144) was a gift from John Doench & David Root (Addgene plasmid # 76134 ; http://n2t.net/addgene:76134 ; RRID:Addgene_76134)
