>Addgene plasmid #76134 | BAZ1B gRNA (BRDN0001147144) | depositor partial sequence | sequence record 143594 | Target Sequence
ATCATGACCAAATATGCTGT
