>Addgene plasmid #76134 | BAZ1B gRNA (BRDN0001147144) | addgene partial sequence | sequence record 185251 | hU6-F
GTAGAAAGTAATAATTTCTTGGGTAGTTTGCAGTTTTAAAATTATGTTTTAAAATGGACTATCATATGCT
TACCGTAACTTGAAAGTATTTCGATTTCTTGGCTTTATATATCTTGTGGAAAGGACGAAACACCGATCAT
GACCAAATATGCTGTGTTTTAGAGCTAGAAATAGCAAGTTAAAATAAGGCTAGTCCGTTATCAACTTGAA
AAAGTGGCACCGAGTCGGTGCTTTTTTAAGCTTGGCGTAACTAGATCTTGAGACAAATGGCAGTATTCAT
CCACAATTTTAAAAGAAAAGGGGGGATTGGGGGGTACAGTGCAGGGGAAAGAATAGTAGACATAATAGCA
ACAGACATACAAACTAAAGAATTACAAAAACAAATTACAAAAATTCAAAATTTTCGGGTTTATTACAGGG
ACAGCAGAGATCCACTTTGGCGCCGGCTCGAGGGGGCCCGGGTGCAAAGATGGATAAAGTTTTAAACAGA
GAGGAATCTTTGCAGCTAATGGACCTTCTAGGTCTTGAAAGGAGTGGGAATTGGCTCCGGTGCCCGTCAG
TGGGCAGAGC
